Addgene plasmid #246423: Flag-Src C185A
Purpose: Expresses Src mutant C185A or C188A in Mammalian cells
Depositing lab: Katharine White. Depositing organization: University of Notre Dame. Publication: Ionizable networks mediate pH-dependent allostery in the SH2 domain-containing signaling proteins SHP2 and SRC. Van Dyck PK, Piszkin L, Gorski EA, Nascimento ET, Abebe JA, Hoffmann LM, Peng JW, White KA. Sci Signal. 2025 Nov 11;18(912):eadt3018. doi: 10.1126/scisignal.adt3018. Epub 2025 Nov 11. PubMed 41218103.
Backbone
  Vector backbone: pcDNA3
  Vector type: Mammalian Expression
  Selectable markers: Neomycin (select with G418)
Growth in bacteria
  Bacterial resistance: Ampicillin, 100 μg/mL
  Growth temperature: 37°C
  Growth strain: DH5alpha
  Copy number: High Copy
Gene/Insert
  Gene/Insert name: Src
  Species: H. sapiens (human)
  Insert size (bp): 1608
  Mutation: changed Cys 188 to Ala
  Entrez Gene: SRC (a.k.a. ASV, SRC1, THC6, c-SRC, p60-Src)
  Tag / fusion protein: Flag (C terminal on backbone)
Terms and licenses: Academic/Nonprofit Terms; Industry Terms: Not Available to Industry
How to cite: Flag-Src C185A was a gift from Katharine White (Addgene plasmid # 246423 ; http://n2t.net/addgene:246423 ; RRID:Addgene_246423)
