[The description below was written by a language model from this plasmid's Addgene catalogue record and pLannotate feature annotations shown in this document.]
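Description:
Flag-Src C185A is a mammalian expression plasmid built on a pcDNA3 backbone that drives production of a cysteine-to-alanine point mutant of human SRC, the non-receptor tyrosine kinase. The sequenced record is 7,175 nt. It is maintained in E. coli through a high-copy ColE1/pUC-type origin with ampicillin selection (AmpR under its own bla promoter), and an f1 origin is also present. For selection in mammalian cells, a neomycin phosphotransferase gene is expressed from the SV40 enhancer/early promoter and terminated by an SV40 poly(A) signal, conferring G418 resistance.

The 1,608 bp SRC coding sequence sits downstream of the CMV enhancer and immediate-early promoter, with a T7 promoter between them, and is terminated by the bovine growth hormone poly(A) signal. The insert is flanked by attB1 and attB2 sites, indicating that it was introduced by Gateway recombination. Downstream of attB2, on the same strand as SRC, the annotation detects a partial 3xFLAG sequence followed by a V5 epitope. This fits the catalogue entry of a C-terminal Flag tag supplied by the backbone, although the V5 tag is not mentioned in the catalogue fields and the record does not show whether it is translated. The record is inconsistent about residue numbering: the name gives C185A, the mutation field states Cys 188 to Ala, and the purpose line mentions both. This probably reflects two numbering conventions for one residue, but the record does not say so. The associated publication concerns pH-dependent allostery in the SH2 domain-containing proteins SHP2 and SRC, so the construct is suited to expressing tagged mutant SRC in mammalian cells for such signalling studies.
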