Features (pLannotate 1.2.2; 24 found; start..end, strand, type, name):
      1..589     +  rep_origin     ori: high-copy-number ColE1/pMB1/pBR322/pUC origin of replication
    772..864     +  CDS            lacI (fragment): lac repressor; lacI; The lac repressor binds to the lac operator to inhibit transcription in E. coli. This inhibition can be relieved by adding lactose or isopropyl-β-D-thiogalactopyranoside (IPTG).
    877..898     +  protein_bind   CAP binding site: CAP binding activates transcription in the presence of cAMP. E. coli catabolite activator protein
    913..943     +  promoter       lac promoter: promoter for the E. coli lac operon
    951..967     +  protein_bind   lac operator: The lac repressor binds to the lac operator to inhibit transcription in E. coli. This inhibition can be relieved by adding lactose or isopropyl-β-D-thiogalactopyranoside (IPTG). lac repressor encoded by lacI
   1040..1161    -  polyA_signal   SV40 poly(A) signal: SV40 polyadenylation signal
   1156..1314    -  CDS            ble (fragment): BLE_KLEPN - Experimental evidence at protein level: Swiss-Prot protein existence level 1. Binding protein with a strong affinity to the bleomycin family of antibiotics. Binds to CL990; an antimitotic-antibiotic compound. From Klebsiella pneumoniae.
   1340..2131    -  CDS            neo: KKA2_KLEPN - Also known as kan, nptII. Experimental evidence at protein level: Swiss-Prot protein existence level 1. Resistance to kanamycin, neomycin, paromomycin, ribostamycin, butirosin and gentamicin B. From Klebsiella pneumoniae.
   2198..2527    -  promoter       SV40 promoter: SV40 enhancer and early promoter
   2541..2969    -  rep_origin     f1 ori (sequence partly withheld): f1 bacteriophage origin of replication; arrow indicates direction of (+) strand synthesis
   2990..3011    -  promoter       SV40 promoter (fragment): SV40 enhancer and early promoter
   3015..3239    -  polyA_signal   bGH poly(A) signal: bovine growth hormone polyadenylation signal
   3295..3336    -  CDS            V5 tag: epitope tag from simian virus 5
   3362..3412    -  CDS            3xFLAG (fragment): three tandem FLAG® epitope tags
   3423..3447    +  protein_bind   attB2: mutant version of attB; recombination site for the Gateway® BP reaction BP Clonase™
   3449..5056    -  CDS            SRC: SRC_HUMAN - Also known as SRC1. Experimental evidence at protein level: Swiss-Prot protein existence level 1. Non-receptor protein tyrosine kinase which is activated following engagement of many different classes of cellular receptors including immune response receptors, integrins and other adhesion receptors, receptor protein tyrosine kinases, G protein-coupled receptors as well as cytokine receptors. Participates in signaling pathways that control a diverse spectrum of biological activities including gene transcription, immune response, cell adhesion, cell cycle progression, apoptosis, migra
   5074..5098    -  protein_bind   attB1: mutant version of attB; recombination site for the Gateway® BP reaction BP Clonase™
   5128..5146    -  promoter       T7 promoter: promoter for bacteriophage T7 RNA polymerase
   5162..5195    -  LTR            5' LTR (truncated) (fragment): truncated 5' long terminal repeat (LTR) from HIV-1
   5191..5394    -  promoter       CMV promoter: human cytomegalovirus (CMV) immediate early promoter
   5395..5774    -  enhancer       CMV enhancer: human cytomegalovirus immediate early enhancer
   5929..5981    +  misc_feature   bom (fragment): basis of mobility region from pBR322
   6040..6144    +  promoter       AmpR promoter: bla
   6145..7005    +  CDS            AmpR: β-lactamase; bla; confers resistance to ampicillin, carbenicillin, and related antibiotics
>Addgene plasmid #246423 | Flag-Src C185A | addgene full sequence | sequence record 488005 | Addgene NGS Result
TTGAGATCCTTTTTTTCTGCGCGTAATCTGCTGCTTGCAAACAAAAAAACCACCGCTACCAGCGGTGGTT
TGTTTGCCGGATCAAGAGCTACCAACTCTTTTTCCGAAGGTAACTGGCTTCAGCAGAGCGCAGATACCAA
ATACTGTTCTTCTAGTGTAGCCGTAGTTAGGCCACCACTTCAAGAACTCTGTAGCACCGCCTACATACCT
CGCTCTGCTAATCCTGTTACCAGTGGCTGCTGCCAGTGGCGATAAGTCGTGTCTTACCGGGTTGGACTCA
AGACGATAGTTACCGGATAAGGCGCAGCGGTCGGGCTGAACGGGGGGTTCGTGCACACAGCCCAGCTTGG
AGCGAACGACCTACACCGAACTGAGATACCTACAGCGTGAGCTATGAGAAAGCGCCACGCTTCCCGAAGG
GAGAAAGGCGGACAGGTATCCGGTAAGCGGCAGGGTCGGAACAGGAGAGCGCACGAGGGAGCTTCCAGGG
GGAAACGCCTGGTATCTTTATAGTCCTGTCGGGTTTCGCCACCTCTGACTTGAGCGTCGATTTTTGTGAT
GCTCGTCAGGGGGGCGGAGCCTATGGAAAAACGCCAGCAACGCGGCCTTTTTACGGTTCCTGGCCTTTTG
CTGGCCTTTTGCTCACATGTTCTTTCCTGCGTTATCCCCTGATTCTGTGGATAACCGTATTACCGCCTTT
GAGTGAGCTGATACCGCTCGCCGCAGCCGAACGACCGAGCGCAGCGAGTCAGTGAGCGAGGAAGCGGAAG
AGCGCCCAATACGCAAACCGCCTCTCCCCGCGCGTTGGCCGATTCATTAATGCAGCTGGCACGACAGGTT
TCCCGACTGGAAAGCGGGCAGTGAGCGCAACGCAATTAATGTGAGTTAGCTCACTCATTAGGCACCCCAG
GCTTTACACTTTATGCTTCCGGCTCGTATGTTGTGTGGAATTGTGAGCGGATAACAATTTCACACAGGAA
ACAGCTATGACCATGATTACGCCAAGCTCTAGCTAGAGGTCGACGGTATACAGACATGATAAGATACATT
GATGAGTTTGGACAAACCACAACTAGAATGCAGTGAAAAAAATGCTTTATTTGTGAAATTTGTGATGCTA
TTGCTTTATTTGTAACCATTATAAGCTGCAATAAACAAGTTGGGGTGGGCGAAGAACTCCAGCATGAGAT
CCCCGCGCTGGAGGATCATCCAGCCGGCGTCCCGGAAAACGATTCCGAAGCCCAACCTTTCATAGAAGGC
GGCGGTGGAATCGAAATCTCGTGATGGCAGGTTGGGCGTCGCTTGGTCGGTCATTTCGCGAACCCCAGAG
TCCCGCTCAGAAGAACTCGTCAAGAAGGCGATAGAAGGCGATGCGCTGCGAATCGGGAGCGGCGATACCG
TAAAGCACGAGGAAGCGGTCAGCCCATTCGCCGCCAAGCTCTTCAGCAATATCACGGGTAGCCAACGCTA
TGTCCTGATAGCGGTCCGCCACACCCAGCCGGCCACAGTCGATGAATCCAGAAAAGCGGCCATTTTCCAC
CATGATATTCGGCAAGCAGGCATCGCCATGGGTCACGACGAGATCCTCGCCGTCGGGCATGCGCGCCTTG
AGCCTGGCGAACAGTTCGGCTGGCGCGAGCCCCTGATGCTCTTCGTCCAGATCATCCTGATCGACAAGAC
CGGCTTCCATCCGAGTACGTGCTCGCTCGATGCGATGTTTCGCTTGGTGGTCGAATGGGCAGGTAGCCGG
ATCAAGCGTATGCAGCCGCCGCATTGCATCAGCCATGATGGATACTTTCTCGGCAGGAGCAAGGTGAGAT
GACAGGAGATCCTGCCCCGGCACTTCGCCCAATAGCAGCCAGTCCCTTCCCGCTTCAGTGACAACGTCGA
GCACAGCTGCGCAAGGAACGCCCGTCGTGGCCAGCCACGATAGCCGCGCTGCCTCGTCCTGCAGTTCATT
CAGGGCACCGGACAGGTCGGTCTTGACAAAAAGAACCGGGCGCCCCTGCGCTGACAGCCGGAACACGGCG
GCATCAGAGCAGCCGATTGTCTGTTGTGCCCAGTCATAGCCGAATAGCCTCTCCACCCAAGCGGCCGGAG
AACCTGCGTGCAATCCATCTTGTTCAATCATGCGAAACGATCCTCATCCTGTCTCTTGATCAGATCCGAA
AATGGATATACAAGCTCCCGGGAGCTTTTTGCAAAAGCCTAGGCCTCCAAAAAAGCCTCCTCACTACTTC
TGGAATAGCTCAGAGGCAGAGGCGGCCTCGGCCTCTGCATAAATAAAAAAAATTAGTCAGCCATGGGGCG
GAGAATGGGCGGAACTGGGCGGAGTTAGGGGCGGGATGGGCGGAGTTAGGGGCGGGACTATGGTTGCTGA
CTAATTGAGATGCATGCTTTGCATACTTCTGCCTGCTGGGGAGCCTGGGGACTTTCCACACCTGGTTGCT
GACTAATTGAGATGCATGCTTTGCATACTTCTGCCTGCTGGGGAGCCTGGGGACTTTCCACACCCTAACT
GACACACATTCCACAGAATTAATTCGCGTTAAATTTTTGTTAAATCAGCTCATTTTTTAACCAATAGGCC
GAAATCGGCAAAATCCCTTATAAATCAAAAGAATAGACCGAGATAGGGT
[37 nt withheld, positions 2640-2676]
AAAGAACGTGGACTCCAACGTCAAAGG
[49 nt withheld, positions 2704-2752]
T
[91 nt withheld, positions 2754-2844]
G
[124 nt withheld, positions 2846-2969]
GGGGATACCCCCTAGAGCCCCAGCTGGTTCTTTCCGCCTCAGAAGCCATAGAGCCCACCGCATCCCCAGC
ATGCCTGCTATTGTCTTCCCAATCCTCCCCCTTGCTGTCCTGCCCCACCCCACCCCCCAGAATAGAATGA
CACCTACTCAGACAATGCGATGCAATTTCCTCATTTTATTAGGAAAGGACAGTGGGAGTGGCACCTTCCA
GGGTCAAGGAAGGCACGGGGGAGGGGCAAACAACAGATGGCTGGCAACTAGAAGGCACAGTCGAGGCTGA
TCAGCGGGTTTAAACTCAATGGTGATGGTGATGATGACCGGTACGCGTAGAATCGAGACCGAGGAGAGGG
TTAGGGATAGGCTTACCTTCGAACCGCGGGCCCTCTAGATCACTTATCGTCGTCATCCTTGTAATCTCCC
TTATCGTCGTCATCCTTGTAATCCTCTAGATCAACCACTTTGTACAAGAAAGCTGGGTCGAGGTTCTCCC
CGGGCTGGTACTGGGGCTCGGTGGACGTGAAGTAGTCCTCCAGGAAGGCCTGCAGGTACTCGAAGGTGGG
CCGCTCCTCAGGCTCCTTCCGCCAGCACTGGCACATGAGGTCGTGCAGGGACTCGGGACACTCCGGCGGG
CAGGGCATCCGGTAGCCCCGCTCCACCTGGTCCAGCACCTCGCGGTTCACCATCCCAGGGTAGGGCACCC
GTCCCTTTGTGGTGAGCTCAGTCAGCAGGATCCCGAAGGACCACACGTCCGACTTGATGGTGAAGCGGCC
ATAGAGGGCAGCTTCTGGAGCCGTCCACTTGATGGGGAATTTGGCACCTTGCCGCGCCGTGTACTCATTG
TCTTCAATGAGCCGAGCCAGCCCAAAGTCGGCCACTTTGCACACCAGGTTCTCTCCCACCAGGATGTTGG
CTGCACGAAGGTCCCGGTGGACGTAGTTCATCCGCTCCACGTACGCCATGCCTGAGGCGATCTGAGCAGC
CATGTCCACCAGCTGAGGCAGCCGCAGGTACTTGCCTGTCTCCCCCTTGAGAAAGTCCAGCAAACTCCCC
TTGCTCATGTACTCCGTGACGATGTAAATGGGCTCCTCTGAAACCACAGCATACAACTGCACCAGCTTCT
CATGCCTCAGCTTCTTCATGACCTGGGCCTCCTGCAGGAAGGCCTCTGGAGACATCGTGCCAGGCTTCAG
GGTTTTGATGGCCACCCTGGTGGTACCGTTCCAGGTCCCCATCCACACCTCGCCAAAGCAGCCCTGGCCC
AGCTTGACCTCCAGCCGCAGCGACTCCCGAGGGATCTCCCAGGCATCCTTGGCCAGGCCCTGAGTCTGCG
GCTTGGACGTGGGGCACACGGTGGTGAGGCGGTGGCACAGGCCATCGGCGTGTTTGGAGTAGTAGGCCAC
CAGCTGCTGCAGGCTGTTGAACTGGGTGCGGGAGGTGATGTAGAAGCCGCCGCTGTCCAGCTTGCGGATC
TTGTAGTGCTTCACGTTGAGGCCCTTGGCGTTGTCGAAGTCAGACACTGAGAGGGCGTAGGCACCTTTCG
TGGTCTCACTTTCTCGCACGAGGAAGGTCCCTCTCGGGTTCTCTGCATTGAGCAGTAACCGCTCTGACTC
CCGTCTGGTGATCTTGCCAAAATACCACTCCTCAGCCTGGATGGAGTCGGAGGGCGCCACGTAGTTGCTG
GGGATGTAGCCTGTCTGTCCTGTGCTGAGCGAGTGGGCCAGCCACCAGTCTCCCTCTGTGTTGTTGACAA
TCTGGAGCCGCTCGCCTTTCTTGAAGGACAGGTCTGTCTCCGTCCTAGACTCATAGTCATAGAGGGCCAC
AAAGGTGGTCACTCCACCGGCCAGCGGGCCCGCCCTCTGCGGGGAGGTGACGGTGTCCGAGGAGTTGAAG
CCTCCGAACAGCTTGGGCTCGGCGGCCGCGGGGGCGAAGGCCGCGCTGGGGCCGCGGTGGCCGTCGGCCG
AGGCTGGCTTGCTGGGGGTCTGCGAGGCGGGGAAAGCGCCCCCGCCAGCGCCGTGCACGTTCTCGGCGGG
CTCCAGGCTGCGGCGCCGCTGGCTGGCATCCTTGGGCTTGCTCTTGTTGCTACCCATGGTTCTATCTCCT
TCGAAGCCTGCTTTTTTGTACAAACTTGTTGATAGCTTAACTAGCCAGCTTGGGTCTCCCTATAGTGAGT
CGTATTAATTTCGATAAGCCAGTAAGCAGTGGGTTCTCTAGTTAGCCAGAGAGCTCTGCTTATATAGACC
TCCCACCGTACACGCCTACCGCCCATTTGCGTCAATGGGGCGGAGTTGTTACGACATTTTGGAAAGTCCC
GTTGATTTTGGTGCCAAAACAAACTCCCATTGACGTCAATGGGGTGGAGACTTGGAAATCCCCGTGAGTC
AAACCGCTATCCACGCCCATTGATGTACTGCCAAAACCGCATCACCATGGTAATAGCGATGACTAATACG
TAGATGTACTGCCAAGTAGGAAAGTCCCATAAGGTCATGTACTGGGCATAATGCCAGGCGGGCCATTTAC
CGTCATTGACGTCAATAGGGGGCGTACTTGGCATATGATACACTTGATGTACTGCCAAGTGGGCAGTTTA
CCGTAAATACTCCACCCATTGACGTCAATGGAAAGTCCCTATTGGCGTTACTATGGGAACATACGTCATT
ATTGACGTCAATGGGCGGGGGTCGTTGGGCGGTCAGCCAGGCGGGCCATTTACCGTAAGTTATGTAACGC
GGAACTCCATATATGGGCTATGAACTAATGACCCCGTAATTGATTACTATTAATAACTAGTCAATAATCA
ATGTCAACGCGTATATCTGGCCCGTACATCGCGAAGCAGCGCAAAACGCCTAACCCTAAGCAGATTCTTC
ATGCAATTGTCGGTCAAGCCTTGCCTTGTTGTAGCTTAAATTTTGCTCGCGCACTACTCAGCGACCTCCA
ACACACAAGCAGGGAGCAGATACTGGCTTAACTATGCGGCATCAGAGCAGATTGTACTGAGAGTGCACCA
TAGGGGATCGGGAGATCTCCCGATCCGTCGACGTCAGGTGGCACTTTTCGGGGAAATGTGCGCGGAACCC
CTATTTGTTTATTTTTCTAAATACATTCAAATATGTATCCGCTCATGAGACAATAACCCTGATAAATGCT
TCAATAATATTGAAAAAGGAAGAGTATGAGTATTCAACATTTCCGTGTCGCCCTTATTCCCTTTTTTGCG
GCATTTTGCCTTCCTGTTTTTGCTCACCCAGAAACGCTGGTGAAAGTAAAAGATGCTGAAGATCAGTTGG
GTGCACGAGTGGGTTACATCGAACTGGATCTCAACAGCGGTAAGATCCTTGAGAGTTTTCGCCCCGAAGA
ACGTTTTCCAATGATGAGCACTTTTAAAGTTCTGCTATGTGGCGCGGTATTATCCCGTATTGACGCCGGG
CAAGAGCAACTCGGTCGCCGCATACACTATTCTCAGAATGACTTGGTTGAGTACTCACCAGTCACAGAAA
AGCATCTTACGGATGGCATGACAGTAAGAGAATTATGCAGTGCTGCCATAACCATGAGTGATAACACTGC
GGCCAACTTACTTCTGACAACGATCGGAGGACCGAAGGAGCTAACCGCTTTTTTGCACAACATGGGGGAT
CATGTAACTCGCCTTGATCGTTGGGAACCGGAGCTGAATGAAGCCATACCAAACGACGAGCGTGACACCA
CGATGCCTGTAGCAATGGCAACAACGTTGCGCAAACTATTAACTGGCGAACTACTTACTCTAGCTTCCCG
GCAACAATTAATAGACTGGATGGAGGCGGATAAAGTTGCAGGACCACTTCTGCGCTCGGCCCTTCCGGCT
GGCTGGTTTATTGCTGATAAATCTGGAGCCGGTGAGCGTGGGTCTCGCGGTATCATTGCAGCACTGGGGC
CAGATGGTAAGCCCTCCCGTATCGTAGTTATCTACACGACGGGGAGTCAGGCAACTATGGATGAACGAAA
TAGACAGATCGCTGAGATAGGTGCCTCACTGATTAAGCATTGGTAACTGTCAGACCAAGTTTACTCATAT
ATACTTTAGATTGATTTAAAACTTCATTTTTAATTTAAAAGGATCTAGGTGAAGATCCTTTTTGATAATC
TCATGACCAAAATCCCTTAACGTGAGTTTTCGTTCCACTGAGCGTCAGACCCCGTAGAAAAGATCAAAGG
ATCTTC
